Addgene plasmid #136072: pCk2_spacer
Purpose: Use when making even level constructs (L2,...) if pCk2 position (position 2) has no construct assigned
Depositing lab: Jim Haseloff. Depositing organization: University of Cambridge. Publication: Systematic tools for reprogramming plant gene expression in a simple model, Marchantia polymorpha. Sauret-Gueto S, Frangedakis E, Silvestri L, Rebmann M, Tomaselli M, Markel K, Delmans M, West A, Patron NJ, Haseloff J. ACS Synth Biol. 2020 Mar 12. doi: 10.1021/acssynbio.9b00511. PubMed 32163700.
Backbone
  Vector backbone: pCk2
  Vector type: Plant Expression, Synthetic Biology
Growth in bacteria
  Bacterial resistance: Kanamycin, 50 μg/mL
  Growth temperature: 37°C
  Growth strain: DH5alpha
  Copy number: High Copy
Gene/Insert
  Gene/Insert name: Odd spacer
  Species: Synthetic
  Mutation: BsaI/ SapI domesticated
  Cloning method: Restriction Enzyme; 5′ cloning site SapI (destroyed during cloning); 3′ cloning site SapI (destroyed during cloning)
  Sequencing primers: 5′ n/a
Depositor comments: Please visit https://www.biorxiv.org/content/10.1101/2020.02.29.971002v1 for bioRxiv preprint.
How to cite: pCk2_spacer was a gift from Jim Haseloff (Addgene plasmid # 136072 ; http://n2t.net/addgene:136072 ; RRID:Addgene_136072)
