[The description below was written by a language model from this plasmid's Addgene catalogue record and pLannotate feature annotations shown in this document.]
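Description:
pCk2_spacer is a filler plasmid from a hierarchical, Type IIS restriction enzyme-based DNA assembly toolkit developed for engineering gene expression in the liverwort Marchantia polymorpha. It is built on the pCk2 acceptor backbone, a binary-type plant vector, and is catalogued for plant expression and synthetic biology. Its stated role is purely structural: when an even-level construct (L2 and onward) is assembled from several odd-level plasmids and nothing has been assigned to position 2, this plasmid occupies that slot so that the assembly can still close correctly.

The insert is a synthetic "odd spacer" sequence that has been domesticated to remove internal BsaI and SapI sites. It was cloned in through SapI sites that were destroyed in the process. The record does not describe any promoter, coding sequence or reporter in the insert, and the feature table annotates nothing between the T-DNA borders. The right and left border repeats from nopaline C58 T-DNA lie only about 250 bp apart, consistent with a short non-functional spacer rather than an expression cassette.

The rest of the 6.6 kb sequence is backbone. A high-copy ColE1/pUC-type origin supports propagation in E. coli, with a bom mobilisation region and a residual rop fragment nearby. The pVS1 oriV, RepA and StaA elements provide replication and stable maintenance in Agrobacterium. Selection in bacteria is by kanamycin through an aph(3')-Ia (KanR) gene located outside the T-DNA. A fragment with homology to a Sinorhizobium fredii protein is also annotated in the backbone, but the record assigns it no function.
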