Features (pLannotate 1.2.2; 10 found; start..end, strand, type, name):
    660..800     -  misc_feature   bom: basis of mobility region from pBR322
    902..941     -  CDS            rop (fragment): Rop protein, which maintains plasmids at low copy number; rop
   1144..1338    -  rep_origin     pVS1 oriV: origin of replication for the Pseudomonas plasmid pVS1 (Heeb et al., 2000)
   1404..2477    -  CDS            pVS1 RepA: replication protein from the Pseudomonas plasmid pVS1 (Heeb et al., 2000)
   2906..3535    -  CDS            pVS1 StaA: stability protein from the Pseudomonas plasmid pVS1 (Heeb et al., 2000)
   4095..4496    -  CDS            Y4CG_SINFN (fragment): Protein inferred from homology: Swiss-Prot protein existence level 3. From Sinorhizobium fredii (strain NBRC 101917 / NGR234).
   4836..4860    -  misc_feature   RB T-DNA repeat: right border repeat from nopaline C58 T-DNA
   5108..5132    -  misc_feature   LB T-DNA repeat: left border repeat from nopaline C58 T-DNA
   5565..6380    +  CDS            KanR: aminoglycoside phosphotransferase; aph(3')-Ia; confers resistance to kanamycin in bacteria or G418 (Geneticin®) in eukaryotes
   6468..474     +  rep_origin     ori (across the origin): high-copy-number ColE1/pMB1/pBR322/pUC origin of replication
>Addgene plasmid #136072 | pCk2_spacer | addgene full sequence | sequence record 274967 | Addgene NGS Result
GGCTTCAGCAGAGCGCAGATACCAAATACTGTCCTTCTAGTGTAGCCGTAGTTAGGCCACCACTTCAAGA
ACTCTGTAGCACCGCCTACATACCTCGCTCTGCTAATCCTGTTACCAGTGGCTGCTGCCAGTGGCGATAA
GTCGTGTCTTACCGGGTTGGACTCAAGACGATAGTTACCGGATAAGGCGCAGCGGTCGGGCTGAACGGGG
GGTTCGTGCACACAGCCCAGCTTGGAGCGAACGACCTACACCGAACTGAGATACCTACAGCGTGAGCTAT
GAGAAAGCGCCACGCTTCCCGAAGGGAGAAAGGCGGACAGGTATCCGGTAAGCGGCAGGGTCGGAACAGG
AGAGCGCACGAGGGAGCTTCCAGGGGGAAACGCCTGGTATCTTTATAGTCCTGTCGGGTTTCGCCACCTC
TGACTTGAGCGTCGATTTTTGTGATGCTCGTCAGGGGGGCGGAGCCTATGGAAAAACGCCAGCAACGCGG
CCTTTTTACGGTTCCTGGCCTTTTGCTGGCCTTTTGCTCACATGTTCTTTCCTGCGTTATCCCCTGATTC
TGTGGATAACCGTATTACCGCCTTTGAGTGAGCTGATACCGCTCGCCGCAGCCGAACGACCGAGCGCAGC
GAGTCAGTGAGCGAGGAAGCGGATGAGCGCCTGATGCGGTATTTTCTCCTTACGCATCTGTGCGGTATTT
CACACCGCATATGGTGCACTCTCAGTACAATCTGCTCTGATGCCGCATAGTTAAGCCAGTATACACTCCG
CTATCGCTACGTGACTGGGTCATGGCTGCGCCCCGACACCCGCCAACACCCGCTGACGCGCCCTGACGGG
CTTGTCTGCTCCCGGCATCCGCTTACAGACAAGCTGTGACCGTCACCGGGAGCTGCATGTGTCAGAGGTT
TTCACCGTCATCACCGAAACGCGCGAGGCAGGGTGCCTTGATGTGGGCGCCGGCGGTCGAGTGGCGACGG
CGCGGCTTGTCCGCGCCCTGGTAGATTGCCTGGCCGTAGGCCAGCCATTTTTGAGCGGCCAGCGGCCGCG
ATAGGCCGACGCGAAGCGGCGGGGCGTAGGGAGCGCAGCGACCGAAGGGTAGGCGCTTTTTGCAGCACTT
CGGCTGTGCGCTGGCCAGACAGTTATGCACAGGCCAGGCGGGTTTTAAGAGTTTTAATAAGTTTTAAAGA
GTTTTAGGCGGAAAAATCGCCTTTTTTCTCTTTTATATCAGTCACTTACATGTGTGACCGGTTCCCAATG
TACGGCTTTGGGTTCCCAATGTACGGGTTCCGGTTCCCAATGTACGGCTTTGGGTTCCCAATGTACGTGC
TATCCACAGGAAAGAGTCCTTTTCGACCTTTTTCCCCTGCTAGGGCAATTTGCCCTAGCATCTGCTCCGT
ACATTAGGAACCGGCGGATGCTTCGCCCTCGATCAGGTTGCGGTAGCGCATGACTAGGATCGGGCCAGCC
TGCCCCGCCTCCTCCTTCAAATCGTACTCCGGCAGGTCATTTGACCCGATCAGCTTGCGCACGGTGAAAC
AGAACTTCTTGAACTCTCCGGCGCTGCCACTGCGTTCGTAGATCGTCTTGAACAACCATCTGGCTTCTGC
CTTGCCTGCGGCGCGGCGTGCCAGGCGGTAGAGAAAACGGCCGATGCCGGGATCGATCAAAAAGTAATCG
GGGTGAACCGTCAGCACGTCCGGGTTCTTGCCTTCTGTGATCTCGCGGTACATCCAATCAGCTAGCTCGA
TCTCGATGTACTCCGGCCGCCCGGTTTCGCTCTTTACGATCTTGTAGCGGCTAATCAAGGCTTCACCCTC
GGATACCGTCACCAGGCGGCCGTTCTTGGCCTTCTTCGTACGCTGCATGGCAACGTGCGTGGTGTTTAAC
CGAATGCAGGTTTCTACCAGGTCGTCTTTCTGCTTTCCGCCATCGGCTCGCCGGCAGAACTTGAGTACGT
CCGCAACGTGTGGACGGAACACGCGGCCGGGCTTGTCTCCCTTCCCTTCCCGGTATCGGTTCATGGATTC
GGTTAGATGGGAAACCGCCATCAGTACCAGGTCGTAATCCCACACACTGGCCATGCCGGCCGGCCCTGCG
GAAACCTCTACGTGCCCGTCTGGAAGCTCGTAGCGGATCACCTCGCCAGCTCGTCGGTCACGCTTCGACA
GACGGAAAACGGCCACGTCCATGATGCTGCGACTATCGCGGGTGCCCACGTCATAGAGCATCGGAACGAA
AAAATCTGGTTGCTCGTCGCCCTTGGGCGGCTTCCTAATCGACGGCGCACCGGCTGCCGGCGGTTGCCGG
GATTCTTTGCGGATTCGATCAGCGGCCGCTTGCCACGATTCACCGGGGCGTGCTTCTGCCTCGATGCGTT
GCCGCTGGGCGGCCTGCGCGGCCTTCAACTTCTCCACCAGGTCATCACCCAGCGCCGCGCCGATTTGTAC
CGGGCCGGATGGTTTGCGACCGCTCACGCCGATTCCTCGGGCTTGGGGGTTCCAGTGCCATTGCAGGGCC
GGCAGGCAACCCAGCCGCTTACGCCTGGCCAACCGCCCGTTCCTCCACACATGGGGCATTCCACGGCGTC
GGTGCCTGGTTGTTCTTGATTTTCCATGCCGCCTCCTTTAGCCGCTAAAATTCATCTACTCATTTATTCA
TTTGCTCATTTACTCTGGTAGCTGCGCGATGTATTCAGATAGCAGCTCGGTAATGGTCTTGCCTTGGCGT
ACCGCGTACATCTTCAGCTTGGTGTGATCCTCCGCCGGCAACTGAAAGTTGACCCGCTTCATGGCTGGCG
TGTCTGCCAGGCTGGCCAACGTTGCAGCCTTGCTGCTGCGTGCGCTCGGACGGCCGGCACTTAGCGTGTT
TGTGCTTTTGCTCATTTTCTCTTTACCTCATTAACTCAAATGAGTTTTGATTTAATTTCAGCGGCCAGCG
CCTGGACCTCGCGGGCAGCGTCGCCCTCGGGTTCTGATTCAAGAACGGTTGTGCCGGCGGCGGCAGTGCC
TGGGTAGCTCACGCGCTGCGTGATACGGGACTCAAGAATGGGCAGCTCGTACCCGGCCAGCGCCTCGGCA
ACCTCACCGCCGATGCGCGTGCCTTTGATCGCCCGCGACACGACAAAGGCCGCTTGTAGCCTTCCATCCG
TGACCTCAATGCGCTGCTTAACCAGCTCCACCAGGTCGGCGGTGGCCCATATGTCGTAAGGGCTTGGCTG
CACCGGAATCAGCACGAAGTCGGCTGCCTTGATCGCGGACACAGCCAAGTCCGCCGCCTGGGGCGCTCCG
TCGATCACTACGAAGTCGCGCCGGCCGATGGCCTTCACGTCGCGGTCAATCGTCGGGCGGTCGATGCCGA
CAACGGTTAGCGGTTGATCTTCCCGCACGGCCGCCCAATCGCGGGCACTGCCCTGGGGATCGGAATCGAC
TAACAGAACATCGGCCCCGGCGAGTTGCAGGGCGCGGGCTAGATGGGTTGCGATGGTCGTCTTGCCTGAC
CCGCCTTTCTGGTTAAGTACAGCGATAACCTTCATGCGTTCCCCTTGCGTATTTGTTTATTTACTCATCG
CATCATATACGCAGCGACCGCATGACGCAAGCTGTTTTACTCAAATACACATCACCTTTTTAGACGGCGG
CGCTCGGTTTCTTCAGCGGCCAAGCTGGCCGGCCAGGCCGCCAGCTTGGCATCAGACAAACCGGCCAGGA
TTTCATGCAGCCGCACGGTTGAGAGGTGCGCGGGCGGCTCGAACACGTACCCGGCCGCGATCATCTCCGC
CTCGATCTCTTCGGTAATGAAAAACGGTTCGTCCTGGCCGTCCTGGTGCGGTTTCATGCTTGTTCCTCTT
GGCGTTCATTCTCGGCGGCCGCCAGGGCGTCGGCCTCGGTCAATGCGTCCTCACGGAAGGCACCGCGCCG
CCTGGCCTCGGTGGGCGTCACTTCCTCGCTGCGCTCAAGTGCGCGGTACAGGGTCGAGCGATGCACGCCA
AGCAGTGCAGCCGCCTCTTTCACGGTGCGGCCTTCCTGGTCGATCAGCTCGCGGGCGTGCGCGATCTGTG
CCGGGGTGAGGGTAGGGCGGGGGCCAAACTTCACGCCTCGGGCCTTGGCGGCCTCGCGCCCGCTCCGGGT
GCGGTCGATGATTAGGGAACGCTCGAACTCGGCAATGCCGGCGAACACGGTCAACACCATGCGGCCGGCC
GGCGTGGTGGTGTCGGCCCACGGCTCTGCCAGGCTACGCAGGCCCGCGCCGGCCTCCTGGATGCGCTCGG
CAATGTCCAGTAGGTCGCGGGTGCTGCGGGCCAGGCGGTCTAGCCTGGTCACTGTCACAACGTCGCCAGG
GCGTAGGTGGTCAAGCATCCTGGCCAGCTCCGGGCGGTCGCGCCTGGTGCCGGTGATCTTCTCGGAAAAC
AGCTTGGTGCAGCCGGCCGCGTGCAGTTCGGCCCGTTGGTTGGTCAAGTCCTGGTCGTCGGTGCTGACGC
GGGCATAGCCCAGCAGGCCAGCGGCGGCGCTCTTGTTCATGGCGTAATGTCTCCGGTTCTAGTCGCAAGT
ATTCTACTTTATGCGACTAAAACACGCGACAAGAAAACGCCAGGAAAAGGGCAGGGCGGCAGCCTGTCGC
GTAACTTAGGACTTGTGCGACATGTCGTTTTCAGATGACGGCTGCACTGAACGTCAGAAGCCGACTGCAC
TATAGCAGCGGAGGGGTTGGATCAAAGTACTTTGATCCCGAGGGGAACCCTGTGGTTGGCATGCACATAC
AAATGGACGAACGGATAAACCTTTTCACGCCCTTTTAAATATCCGATTATTCTAATAAACGCTCTTTTCT
CTTAGGTTTACCCGCCAATATATCCTGTCAGAATTGCTCTTCAGTATAGCGATTGCCATGTCGAAGTCCG
TTATAAGGGTCATTCTACCATGCACGCCATGATTCTGAAAGTACTGACGAGCTGCAAGAACGAGATGCAC
ACTTCTCATCACCGGGGCACAGACCTCAGGTGGGACGTTGGCCAACTCAGGTCCGTGTCGGAAGAACCCA
ACGAACATGTAACTCTCACTACGCGAGTTGTCCTGCTCAGACTCCTTGCTGAAGAGCAATTCGTTATGTT
TACACCACAATATATCCTGCCACCAGCCAGCCAACAGCTCCCCGACCGGCAGCTCGGCACAAAATCACCA
CTCGATACAGGCAGCCCATCAGTCCGGGACGGCGTCAGCGGGAGAGCCGTTGTAAGGCGGCAGACTTTGC
TCATGTTACCGATGCTATTCGGAAGAACGGCAACTAAGCTGCCGGGTTTGAAACACGGATGATCTCGCGG
AGGGTAGCATGTTGATTGTAACGATGACAGAGCGTTGCTGCCTGTGATCACCGCGGTTTCAAAATCGGCT
CCGTCGATACTATGTTATACGCCAACTTTGAAAACAACTTTGAAAAAGCTGTTTTCTGGTATTTAAGGTT
TTAGAATGCAAGGAACAGTGAATTGGAGTTCGTCTTGTTATAATTAGCTTCTTGGGGTATCTTTAAATAC
TGTAGAAAAGAGGAAGGAAATAATAAGTTCTGTTATGAGCCATATTCAACGGGAAACGTCTTGCTCAAGG
CCGCGATTAAATTCCAACATGGATGCTGATTTATATGGGTATAAATGGGCTCGCGATAATGTCGGGCAAT
CAGGTGCGACAATCTACCGATTGTATGGGAAGCCCGATGCGCCAGAGTTGTTTCTGAAACATGGCAAAGG
TAGCGTTGCCAATGATGTTACAGATGAGATGGTCAGACTAAACTGGCTGACGGAATTTATGCCTCTTCCG
ACCATCAAGCATTTTATCCGTACTCCTGATGATGCATGGTTACTCACCACTGCGATCCCAGGGAAAACAG
CATTCCAGGTATTAGAAGAATATCCTGATTCAGGTGAAAATATTGTTGATGCGCTGGCAGTGTTCCTGCG
CCGGTTGCATTCGATTCCTGTTTGTAATTGTCCTTTTAACAGCGATCGCGTATTTCGACTCGCTCAGGCG
CAATCACGAATGAATAACGGTTTGGTTGATGCGAGTGATTTTGATGACGAGCGTAATGGCTGGCCTGTTG
AACAAGTCTGGAAAGAAATGCATAAACTTTTGCCATTCTCACCGGATTCAGTCGTCACTCATGGTGATTT
CTCACTTGATAACCTTATTTTTGACGAGGGGAAATTAATAGGTTGTATTGATGTTGGACGAGTCGGAATC
GCAGACCGATACCAGGATCTTGCCATCCTATGGAACTGCCTCGGTGAGTTTTCTCCTTCATTACAGAAAC
GGCTTTTTCAAAAATATGGTATTGATAATCCTGATATGAATAAATTGCAGTTTCATTTGATGCTCGATGA
GTTTTTCTAATCACCTAGAATGCATGACCAAAATCCCTTAACGTGAGTTTTCGTTCCACTGAGCGTCAGA
CCCCGTAGAAAAGATCAAAGGATCTTCTTGAGATCCTTTTTTTCTGCGCGTAATCTGCTGCTTGCAAACA
AAAAAACCACCGCTACCAGCGGTGGTTTGTTTGCCGGATCAAGAGCTACCAACTCTTTTTCCGAAGGTAA
CT
